Addgene plasmid #26266: pXN-FBLWLF-LexA
Depositing lab: Tom Clandinin. Depositing organization: Stanford University. Publication: A versatile in vivo system for directed dissection of gene expression patterns. Gohl DM, Silies MA, Gao XJ, Bhalerao S, Luongo FJ, Lin CC, Potter CJ, Clandinin TR. Nat Methods. 2011 Mar;8(3):231-7. doi: 10.1038/nmeth.1561. PubMed 21473015.
Backbone
  Vector backbone: pXN-FBLWLF
  Backbone size w/o insert (bp): 8757
  Vector type: Bacterial Expression, Insect Expression ; Drosophila transgenesis
Growth in bacteria
  Bacterial resistance: Ampicillin, 100 μg/mL
  Growth temperature: 37°C
  Growth strain: DH5alpha
  Copy number: High Copy
Gene/Insert
  Gene/Insert name: LexA
  Species: E. coli
  Insert size (bp): 1471
  Cloning method: Restriction Enzyme; 5′ cloning site NotI (not destroyed); 3′ cloning site PacI (not destroyed)
  Sequencing primers: 5′ CAGTGCACGTTTGCTTGTTGA
Terms and licenses: Academic/Nonprofit Terms; Industry Terms: Not Available to Industry
How to cite: pXN-FBLWLF-LexA was a gift from Tom Clandinin (Addgene plasmid # 26266 ; http://n2t.net/addgene:26266 ; RRID:Addgene_26266)
