[The description below was written by a language model from this plasmid's Addgene catalogue record and pLannotate feature annotations shown in this document.]
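Description:
pXN-FBLWLF-LexA is a P-element-based Drosophila transgenesis plasmid built on the pXN-FBLWLF backbone, carrying a LexA-derived transcriptional activator as its payload. In E. coli it is maintained as a high-copy plasmid through a ColE1/pUC-type origin and selected with ampicillin via the β-lactamase gene. The sequence record is about 10.5 kb, consistent with the stated backbone plus a roughly 1.5 kb insert cloned between NotI and PacI sites that are both retained.

Between the P element 5' and 3' ends, which allow transposase-mediated insertion into the fly genome, the annotated elements follow the order implied by the backbone name: a minimal FRT site, a φC31 attB site, the effector cassette, a loxP site, the mini-white eye-colour marker, a second loxP and a second FRT. The insert consists of the E. coli lexA coding sequence followed by the herpes simplex virus VP16 activation domain, apparently forming a LexA::VP16 activator, with an HSV TK polyadenylation signal downstream. A fragment of P element 5' sequence lies just upstream of the coding region, but no dedicated promoter is annotated, so the record does not state what drives expression; this arrangement fits an enhancer-trap design in which expression depends on the genomic context of the insertion. The loxP pair should allow Cre-mediated removal of mini-white, the flanking FRT sites permit FLP-mediated excision of the internal cassette, and attB provides a substrate for φC31 integrase. Together with the associated publication's theme of dissecting gene expression patterns in vivo, this suggests use in recombinase- and integrase-based exchange of effectors at defined loci, here supplying LexA for driving lexAop-controlled transgenes.
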