Features (pLannotate 1.2.2; 24 found; start..end, strand, type, name):
     25..609     +  misc_feature   P element 5' end: No description available
    623..656     -  protein_bind   FRT (minimal): supports FLP-mediated excision but not integration (Turan and Bode, 2011) FLP recombinase from the Saccharomyces cerevisiae 2μ plasmid
    666..684     -  misc_feature   MCS (fragment): pBluescript multiple cloning site
    701..770     +  protein_bind   attB: attB site for the φC31 integrase (Groth et al., 2000) phage φC31 integrase
    980..1083    +  misc_feature   P element 5' end (fragment): No description available
   1081..1106    -  misc_feature   MCS (fragment): pBluescript multiple cloning site
   1111..1131    -  misc_feature   MCS (fragment): pBluescript multiple cloning site
   1163..1768    +  CDS            lexA: LEXA_ECOLI - Also known as exrA, spr, tsl, umuA. Experimental evidence at protein level: Swiss-Prot protein existence level 1. Represses a number of genes involved in the response to DNA damage (SOS response), including recA and lexA. Binds to the 16 bp palindromic sequence 5'-CTGTATATATATACAG-3'. In the presence of single- stranded DNA, RecA interacts with LexA causing an autocatalytic cleavage which disrupts the DNA-binding part of LexA, leading to derepression of the SOS regulon and eventually DNA repair. Implicated in hydroxy radical-mediated cell death induced by hydroxyurea treatment (Pu
   1814..2047    +  CDS            VP16 AD: transcriptional activation domain of herpes simplex virus protein VP16 (Triezenberg et al., 1988; Cousens et al., 1989); UL48
   2243..2291    +  polyA_signal   HSV TK poly(A) signal: herpes simplex virus thymidine kinase polyadenylation signal (Cole and Stacy, 1985)
   2382..2398    -  polyA_signal   bGH poly(A) signal (fragment): bovine growth hormone polyadenylation signal
   2854..2887    +  protein_bind   loxP: Cre-mediated recombination occurs in the 8-bp core sequence (GCATACAT). Cre recombinase
   2891..3057    -  polyA_signal   PGK poly(A) signal (fragment): mouse phosphoglycerate kinase 1 polyadenylation signal
   3063..7182    +  gene           mini-white: white; This modified version of the white gene lacks part of the first intron.
   7188..7221    +  protein_bind   loxP: Cre-mediated recombination occurs in the 8-bp core sequence (GCATACAT). Cre recombinase
   7245..7278    -  protein_bind   FRT (minimal): supports FLP-mediated excision but not integration (Turan and Bode, 2011) FLP recombinase from the Saccharomyces cerevisiae 2μ plasmid
   7508..7740    +  misc_feature   P element 3' end: P element 3' end
   7740..8242    +  gene           mini-white (fragment): white; This modified version of the white gene lacks part of the first intron.
   8241..8310    -  misc_feature   bom (fragment): basis of mobility region from pBR322
   8412..8447    -  CDS            rop (fragment): Rop protein, which maintains plasmids at low copy number; rop
   8542..8646    +  promoter       AmpR promoter: bla
   8647..9507    +  CDS            AmpR: β-lactamase; bla; confers resistance to ampicillin, carbenicillin, and related antibiotics
   9678..10266   +  rep_origin     ori: high-copy-number ColE1/pMB1/pBR322/pUC origin of replication
  10272..24      +  CDS            mini-white (fragment) (across the origin): Drosophila white gene eye color pigment; white; This is a modified version of the white gene lacking part of the first intron.
>Addgene plasmid #26266 | pXN-FBLWLF-LexA | depositor full sequence | sequence record 12358 | Author sequence
CCGCTGGACTACGTGGGTCTGGCCCATGATGAAATAACATAAGGTGGTCCCGTCGATAGCCGAAGCTTAC
CGAAGTATACACTTAAATTCAGTGCACGTTTGCTTGTTGAGAGGAAAGGTTGTGTGCGGACAATTTTTTT
TTGAAAACATTAACCCTTACGTGGAATAAAAAAAAATGAAATATTGCAAATTTTGCTGCAAAGCTGTGAC
TGGAGTAAAATTAATTCACGTGCCGAAGTGTGCTATTAAGAGAAAATTGTGGGAGCAGAGCCTTGGGTGC
AGCCTTGGTGAAAACTCCCAAATTTGTGATACCCACTTTAATGATTCGCAGTGGAAGGCTGCACCTGCAA
AAGGTCAGACATTTAAAAGGAGGCGACTCAACGCAGATGCCGTACCTAGTAAAGTGATAGAGCCTGAACC
AGAAAAGATAAAAGAAGGCTATACCAGTGGGAGTACACAAACAGAGTAAGTTTGAATAGTAAAAAAAATC
ATTTATGTAAACAATAACGTGACTGTGCGTTAGGTCCTGTTCATTGTTTAATGAAAATAAGAGCTTGAGG
GAAAAAATTCGTACTTTGGAGTACGAAATGCGTCGTTTAGAGCAGCAGCCGAATTCGGTACCGAAGTTCC
TATACTTTCTAGAGAATAGGAACTTCGGCGCGCCAGTACCGGGCCCCCCCTCGACGATGTAGGTCACGGT
CTCGAAGCCGCGGTGCGGGTGCCAGGGCGTGCCCTTGGGCTCCCCGGGCGCGTACTCCACCTCACCCATC
TGGTCCATCATGATGAACGGGTCGAGGTGGCGGTAGTTGATCCCGGCGAACGCGCGGCGCACCGGGAAGC
CCTCGCCCTCGAAACCGCTGGGCGCGGTGGTCACGGTGAGCACGGGACGTGCGACGGCGTCGGCGGGTGC
GGATACGCGGGGCAGCGTCAGCGGGTTCTCGACGGTCACGGCGGGCATGTCGAGGTCGACGGTATCGATA
AGCTTACCGAAGTATACACTTAAATTCAGTGCACGTTTGCTTGTTGAGAGGAAAGGTTGTGTGCGGACGA
ATTTTTTTTTGAAAACATTAACCCTTACGTGGATCCACTAGTTCTAGAGCGGCCGCGCATGGTACCGGGC
CCCCCCTCGAGCTCGCGAAAGCTTGAATTAATTCCGGGCGGAATGAAAGCGTTAACGGCCAGGCAACAAG
AGGTGTTTGATCTCATCCGTGATCACATCAGCCAGACAGGTATGCCGCCGACGCGTGCGGAAATCGCGCA
GCGTTTGGGGTTCCGTTCCCCAAACGCGGCTGAAGAACATCTGAAGGCGCTGGCACGCAAAGGCGTTATT
GAAATTGTTTCCGGCGCATCACGCGGGATTCGTCTGTTGCAGGAAGAGGAAGAAGGGTTGCCGCTGGTAG
GTCGTGTGGCTGCCGGTGAACCACTTCTGGCGCAACAGCATATTGAAGGTCATTATCAGGTCGATCCTTC
CTTATTCAAGCCGAATGCTGATTTCCTGCTGCGCGTCAGCGGGATGTCGATGAAAGATATCGGCATTATG
GATGGTGACTTGCTGGCAGTGCATAAAACTCAGGATGTACGTAACGGTCAGGTCGTTGTCGCACGTATTG
ATGACGAGGTTACCGTTAAGCGCCTGAAAAAACAGGGCAATAAAGTCGAACTGTTGCCAGAAAATAGCGA
GTTTAAACCAATTGTCGTAGATCTTCGTCAGCAGAGCTTCACCATTGAAGGGCTGGCGGTTGGGGTTATT
CGCAACGGCGACTGGCTGGAATTCCCGGGGATCCGTCGACCTGCAGGAATTCCCGGGGATCTGGCCCCCC
CGACCGATGTCAGCCTGGGGGACGAGCTCCACTTAGACGGCGAGGACGTGGCGATGGCGCATGCCGACGC
GCTAGACGATTTCGATCTGGACATGTTGGGGGACGGGGATTCCCCGGGTCCGGGATTTACCCCCCACGAC
TCCGCCCCCTACGGCGCTCTGGATATGGCCGACTTCGAGTTTGAGCAGATGTTTACCGATGCCCTTGGAA
TTGACGAGTACGGTGGGTAGGGGGCGCGACCGGACCCGCATCCCCCGTCTGGGTTTTCCCCTCCCGTCCC
CGGTTCGTATCCACAATAAACACGAGCACATACATTACAAAAACCTGCGGTTGTCGTCTGATTATTTGGT
GGATCCGGGGGAGATGGGGGAGGCTAACTGAAACACGGAAGGAGACAATACCGGAAGGAACCCGCGCTAT
GACGGCAATAAAAAGACAGAATAAAACGCACGGGTGTTGGGTCGTTTGTTCATAAACGCGGGGTTCGGTC
CCAGGGCTGGCACTCTGTCGATACCCCACCGAGACCCCATTGGGGCCAATACGCCCGCGTTTCTTCCTTT
TCCCCACCCCACCCCCCAAGTTCGGGTGAAGGCCCAGGGCTCGCAGCCAACGTCGGGGCGGCAGGCCCTG
CCATAGCCACTGGCCCCGTGGGTTAGGGACGGGGTCCCCCATGGGGAATGGTTTATGGTTCGTGGGGGTT
ATTATTTTGGGCGTTGCGTGGGGTCAGGTCCACGACCCAAGCTTCTAGATCGATACCGTCGACTAAAGCC
AAATAGAAAATTATTCAGTTCCTGGCTTAAGTTTTTAAAAGTGATATTATTTATTTGGTTGTAACCAACC
AAAAGAATGTAAATAACTAATACATAATTATGTTAGTTTTAAGTTAGCAACAAATTGATTTTAGCTATAT
TAGCTACTTGGTTAATAAATAGAATATATTTATTTAAAGATAATTGCGTTTTTATTGTCAGGGAGTGAGT
TTGCTTAAAAACTCGTTTAGATCCACTAGCTTAATTAAGCATGCCTAGGCTAGATAACTTCGTATAGCAT
ACATTATACGAAGTTATAGCTTCTGATGGAATTAGAACTTGGCAAAACAATACTGAGAATGAAGTGTATG
TGGAACAGAGGCTGCTGATCTCGTTCTTCAGGCTATGAAACTGACACATTTGGAAACCACAGTACTTAGA
ACCACAAAGTGGGAATCAAGAGAAAAACAATGATCCCACGAGAGATCGAATTCTAGTATGTATGTAAGTT
AATAAAACCCATTTTTGCGGAAAGTAGATAAAAAAAACATTTTTTTTTTTTACTGCACTGGATATCATTG
AACTTATCTGATCAGTTTTAAATTTACTTCGATCCAAGGGTATTTGATGTACCAGGTTCTTTCGATTACC
TCTCACTCAAAATGACATTCCACTCAAAGTCAGCGCTGTTTGCCTCCTTCTCTGTCCACAGAAATATCGC
CGTCTCTTTCGCCGCTGCGTCCGCTATCTCTTTCGCCACCGTTTGTAGCGTTACGTAGCGTCAATGTCCG
CCTTCAGTTGCATTTTGTCAGCGGTTTCGTGACGAAGCTCCAAGCGGTTTACGCCATCAATTAAACACAA
AGTGCTGTGCCAAAACTCCTCTCGCTTCTTATTTTTGTTTGTTTTTTGAGTGATTGGGGTGGTGATTGGT
TTTGGGTGGGTAAGCAGGGGAAAGTGTGAAAAATCCCGGCAATGGGCCAAGAGGATCAGGAGCTATTAAT
TCGCGGAGGCAGCAAACACCCATCTGCCGAGCATCTGAACAATGTGAGTAGTACATGTGCATACATCTTA
AGTTCACTTGATCTATAGGAACTGCGATTGCAACATCAAATTGTCTGCGGCGTGAGAACTGCGACCCACA
AAAATCCCAAACCGCAATTGCACAAACAAATAGTGACACGAAACAGATTATTCTGGTAGCTGTTCTCGCT
ATATAAGACAATTTTTGAGATCATATCATGATCAAGACATCTAAAGGCATTCATTTTCGACTATATTCTT
TTTTACAAAAAATATAACAACCAGATATTTTAAGCTGATCCTAGATGCACAAAAAATAAATAAAAGTATA
AACCTACTTCGTAGGATACTTCGGGGTACTTTTTGTTCGGGGTTAGATGAGCATAACGCTTGTAGTTGAT
ATTTGAGATCCCCTATCATTGCAGGGTGACAGCGGAGCGGCTTCGCAGAGCTGCATTAACCAGGGCTTCG
GGCAGGCCAAAAACTACGGCACGCTCCGGCCACCCAGTCCGCCGGAGGACTCCGGTTCAGGGAGCGGCCA
ACTAGCCGAGAACCTCACCTATGCCTGGCACAATATGGACATCTTTGGGGCGGTCAATCAGCCGGGCTCC
GGATGGCGGCAGCTGGTCAACCGGACACGCGGACTATTCTGCAACGAGCGACACATACCGGCGCCCAGGA
AACATTTGCTCAAGAACGGTGAGTTTCTATTCGCAGTCGGCTGATCTGTGTGAAATCTTAATAAAGGGTC
CAATTACCAATTTGAAACTCAGTTTGCGGCGTGGCCTATCCGGGCGAACTTTTGGCCGTGATGGGCAGTT
CCGGTGCCGGAAAGACGACCCTGCTGAATGCCCTTGCCTTTCGATCGCCGCAGGGCATCCAAGTATCGCC
ATCCGGGATGCGACTGCTCAATGGCCAACCTGTGGACGCCAAGGAGATGCAGGCCAGGTGCGCCTATGTC
CAGCAGGATGACCTCTTTATCGGCTCCCTAACGGCCAGGGAACACCTGATTTTCCAAGCCATGGTGCGGA
TGCCACGACATCTGACCTATCGGCAGCGAGTGGCCCGCGTGGATCAGGTGATCCAGGAGCTTTCGCTCAG
CAAATGTCAGCACACGATCATCGGTGTGCCCGGCAGGGTGAAAGGTCTGTCCGGCGGAGAAAGGAAGCGT
CTGGCATTCGCCTCCGAGGCTCTAACCGATCCGCCGCTTCTGATCTGCGATGAGCCCACCTCCGGACTGG
ACTCCTTTACCGCCCACAGCGTCGTCCAGGTGCTGAAGAAGCTGTCGCAGAAGGGCAAGACCGTCATCCT
GACCATTCATCAGCCGTCTTCCGAGCTGTTTGAGCTCTTTGACAAGATCCTTCTGATGGCCGAGGGCAGG
GTAGCTTTCTTGGGCACTCCCAGCGAAGCCGTCGACTTCTTTTCCTAGTGAGTTCGATGTGTTTATTAAG
GGTATCTAGTATTACATAACATCTCAACTCCTATCCAGCGTGGGTGCCCAGTGTCCTACCAACTACAATC
CGGCGGACTTTTACGTACAGGTGTTGGCCGTTGTGCCCGGACGGGAGATCGAGTCCCGTGATCGGATCGC
CAAGATATGCGACAATTTTGCCATTAGCAAAGTAGCCCGGGATATGGAGCAGTTGTTGGCCACCAAAAAT
CTGGAGAAGCCACTGGAGCAGCCGGAGAATGGGTACACCTACAAGGCCACCTGGTTCATGCAGTTCCGGG
CGGTCCTGTGGCGATCCTGGCTGTCGGTGCTCAAGGAACCACTCCTCGTAAAAGTGCGACTTATTCAGAC
AACGGTGAGTGGTTCCAGTGGAAACAAATGATATAACGCTTACAATTCTTGGAAACAAATTCGCTAGATT
TTAGATAGAATTGCCTGATTCCACACCCTTCTTAGTTTTTTTCAATGAGATGTATAGTTTATAGTTTTGC
AGAAGATAAATAAATTTCATTTAACTCGCGAATATTAATGAGATGCGAGTAACATTTTAATTTGCAGATG
GTTGCCATCTTGATTGGCCTCATCTTTTTGGGCCAACAACTCACGCAAGTGGGTGTGATGAATATCAACG
GAGCCATCTTCCTCTTCCTGACCAACATGACCTTTCAAAACGTCTTTGCCACGATAAATGTAAGTCATGT
TTAGAATACATTTGCATTTCAATAATTTACTAACTTTCTAATGAATCGATTCGATTTAGGTGTTCACCTC
AGAGCTGCCAGTTTTTATGAGGGAGGCCCGAAGTCGACTTTATCGCTGTGACACATACTTTCTGGGCAAA
ACGATTGCCGAATTGCCGCTTTTTCTCACAGTGCCACTGGTCTTCACGGCGATTGCCTATCCGATGATCG
GACTGCGGGCCGGAGTGCTGCACTTCTTCAACTGCCTGGCGCTGGTCACTCTGGTGGCCAATGTGTCAAC
GTCCTTCGGATATCTAATATCCTGCGCCAGCTCCTCGACCTCGATGGCGCTGTCTGTGGGTCCGCCGGTT
ATCATACCATTCCTGCTCTTTGGCGGCTTCTTCTTGAACTCGGGCTCGGTGCCAGTATACCTCAAATGGT
TGTCGTACCTCTCATGGTTCCGTTACGCCAACGAGGGTCTGCTGATTAACCAATGGGCGGACGTGGAGCC
GGGCGAAATTAGCTGCACATCGTCGAACACCACGTGCCCCAGTTCGGGCAAGGTCATCCTGGAGACGCTT
AACTTCTCCGCCGCCGATCTGCCGCTGGACTACGTGGGTCTGGCCATTCTCATCGTGAGCTTCCGGGTGC
TCGCATATCTGGCTCTAAGACTTCGGGCCCGACGCAAGGAGTAGCCGACATATATCCGAAATAACTGCTT
GTTTTTTTTTTTTACCATTATTACCATCGTGTTTACTGTTTATTGCCCCCTCAAAAAGCTAATGTAATTA
TATTTGTGCCAATAAAAACAAGATATGACCTATAGAATACAAGTATTTCCCCTTCGAACATCCCCACAAG
TAGACTTTGGATTTGTCTTCTAACCAAAAGACTTACACACCTGCATACCTTACATCAAAAACTCGTTTAT
CGCTACATAAAACACCGGGATATATTTTTTATATACATACTTTTCAAATCGCGCGCCCTCTTCATAATTC
ACCTCCACCACACCACGTTTCGTAGTTGCTCTTTCGCTGTCTCCCACCCGCTCTCCGCAACACATTCACC
TTTTGTTCGACGACCTTGGAGCGACTGTCGTTAGTTCCGCGCGATTCGGTTCGCTCAAATGGTTCCGAGT
GGTTCATTTCGTCTCAATAGAAATTAGTAATAAATATTTGTATGTACAATTTATTTGCTCCAATATATTT
GTATATATTTCCCTCACAGCTATATTTATTCTAATTTAATATTATGACTTTTTAAGGTAATTTTTTGTGA
CCTGTTCGGAGTGATTAGCGTTACAATTTGAACTGAAAGTGACATCCAGTGTTTGTTCCTTGTGTAGATG
CATCTCAAAAAAATGGTGGGCATAATAGTGTTGTTTATATATATCAAAAATAACAACTATAATAATAAGA
ATACATTTAATTTAGAAAATGCTTGGATTTCACTGGAACTAGAATTCATAACTTCGTATAGCATACATTA
TACGAAGTTATGGATCTGGCCGCGCTCTTCCGCTGAAGTTCCTATACTTTCTAGAGAATAGGAACTTCCT
CGACGGTAGCGGTCCGGTTGTTTTCGTGCTCATCGCGAGTACGTATTTATTTTTAAAAAATAATAAACGC
GGCAAACACAATCACACAAATGTGCAGGCACAGTGGGACAAAGTGCGCTAAATTTGGATATGTAATAAAT
CCAAAACCAAAAAGAAAACAAAAAACGGTAAAATATTTTACTGTTGTTAAAATTCGATCATTCATTATTC
GCTGCATGAATTAGCTTTGCGTACTCGCAAATTATTAAAAATAAAACTTTAAAAATAATTTCGTCTAATT
AATATTATGAGTTAATTCAAACCCCACGGACATGCTAAGGGTTAATCAACAATCATATCGCTGTCTCACT
CAGACTCAATACGACACTCAGAATACTATTCCTTTCACTCGCACTTATTGCAAGCATACGTTAAGTGGAT
GTCTCTTGCCGACGGGACCACCTTATGTTATTTCATCATGGTCTGGCCATTCTCATCGTGAGCTTCCGGG
TGCTCGCATATCTGGCTCTAAGACTTCGGGCCCGACGCAAGGAGTAGCCGACATATATCCGAAATAACTG
CTTGTTTTTTTTTTTACCATTATTACCATCGTGTTTACTGTTTATTGCCCCCTCAAAAAGCTAATGTAAT
TATATTTGTGCCAATAAAAACAAGATATGACCTATAGAATACAAGTATTTCCCCTTCGAACATCCCCACA
AGTAGACTTTGGATTTGTCTTCTAACCAAAAGACTTACACACCTGCATACCTTACATCAAAAACTCGTTT
ATCGCTACATAAAACACCGGGATATATTTTTTATATACATACTTTTCAAATCGCGCGCCCTCTTCATAAT
TCACCTCCACCACACCACGTTTCGTAGTTGCTCTTTCGCTGTCTCCCACCCGCTCTCCGCAACACATTCA
CCTTTTGTTCGACGACCTTGGAGCGACTGTCGTTAGTTCCGCGCGATTCGGTGCGGTATTTCACACCGCA
TATGGTGCACTCTCAGTACAATCTGCTCTGATGCCGCATAGTTAAGCCAGCCCCGACACCCGCCAACACC
CGCTGACGCGCCCTGACGGGCTTGTCTGCTCCCGGCATCCGCTTACAGACAAGCTGTGACCGTCTCCGGG
AGCTGCATGTGTCAGAGGTTTTCACCGTCATCACCGAAACGCGCGAGACGAAAGGGCCTCGTGATACGCC
TATTTTTATAGGTTAATGTCATGATAATAATGGTTTCTTAGACGTCAGGTGGCACTTTTCGGGGAAATGT
GCGCGGAACCCCTATTTGTTTATTTTTCTAAATACATTCAAATATGTATCCGCTCATGAGACAATAACCC
TGATAAATGCTTCAATAATATTGAAAAAGGAAGAGTATGAGTATTCAACATTTCCGTGTCGCCCTTATTC
CCTTTTTTGCGGCATTTTGCCTTCCTGTTTTTGCTCACCCAGAAACGCTGGTGAAAGTAAAAGATGCTGA
AGATCAGTTGGGTGCACGAGTGGGTTACATCGAACTGGATCTCAACAGCGGTAAGATCCTTGAGAGTTTT
CGCCCCGAAGAACGTTTTCCAATGATGAGCACTTTTAAAGTTCTGCTATGTGGCGCGGTATTATCCCGTA
TTGACGCCGGGCAAGAGCAACTCGGTCGCCGCATACACTATTCTCAGAATGACTTGGTTGAGTACTCACC
AGTCACAGAAAAGCATCTTACGGATGGCATGACAGTAAGAGAATTATGCAGTGCTGCCATAACCATGAGT
GATAACACTGCGGCCAACTTACTTCTGACAACGATCGGAGGACCGAAGGAGCTAACCGCTTTTTTGCACA
ACATGGGGGATCATGTAACTCGCCTTGATCGTTGGGAACCGGAGCTGAATGAAGCCATACCAAACGACGA
GCGTGACACCACGATGCCTGTAGCAATGGCAACAACGTTGCGCAAACTATTAACTGGCGAACTACTTACT
CTAGCTTCCCGGCAACAATTAATAGACTGGATGGAGGCGGATAAAGTTGCAGGACCACTTCTGCGCTCGG
CCCTTCCGGCTGGCTGGTTTATTGCTGATAAATCTGGAGCCGGTGAGCGTGGGTCTCGCGGTATCATTGC
AGCACTGGGGCCAGATGGTAAGCCCTCCCGTATCGTAGTTATCTACACGACGGGGAGTCAGGCAACTATG
GATGAACGAAATAGACAGATCGCTGAGATAGGTGCCTCACTGATTAAGCATTGGTAACTGTCAGACCAAG
TTTACTCATATATACTTTAGATTGATTTAAAACTTCATTTTTAATTTAAAAGGATCTAGGTGAAGATCCT
TTTTGATAATCTCATGACCAAAATCCCTTAACGTGAGTTTTCGTTCCACTGAGCGTCAGACCCCGTAGAA
AAGATCAAAGGATCTTCTTGAGATCCTTTTTTTCTGCGCGTAATCTGCTGCTTGCAAACAAAAAAACCAC
CGCTACCAGCGGTGGTTTGTTTGCCGGATCAAGAGCTACCAACTCTTTTTCCGAAGGTAACTGGCTTCAG
CAGAGCGCAGATACCAAATACTGTCCTTCTAGTGTAGCCGTAGTTAGGCCACCACTTCAAGAACTCTGTA
GCACCGCCTACATACCTCGCTCTGCTAATCCTGTTACCAGTGGCTGCTGCCAGTGGCGATAAGTCGTGTC
TTACCGGGTTGGACTCAAGACGATAGTTACCGGATAAGGCGCAGCGGTCGGGCTGAACGGGGGGTTCGTG
CACACAGCCCAGCTTGGAGCGAACGACCTACACCGAACTGAGATACCTACAGCGTGAGCATTGAGAAAGC
GCCACGCTTCCCGAAGGGAGAAAGGCGGACAGGTATCCGGTAAGCGGCAGGGTCGGAACAGGAGAGCGCA
CGAGGGAGCTTCCAGGGGGAAACGCCTGGTATCTTTATAGTCCTGTCGGGTTTCGCCACCTCTGACTTGA
GCGTCGATTTTTGTGATGCTCGTCAGGGGGGCGGAGCCTATGGAAAAACGCCTTCTTCTTGAACTCGGGC
TCGGTGCCAGTATACCTCAAATGGTTGTCGTACCTCTCATGGTTCCGTTACGCCAACGAGGGTCTGCTGA
TTAACCAATGGGCGGACGTGGAGCCGGGCGAAATTAGCTGCACATCGTCGAACACCACGTGCCCCAGTTC
GGGCAAGGTCATCCTGGAGACGCTTAACTTCTCCGCCGCCGATCTG
