>Addgene plasmid #26266 | pXN-FBLWLF-LexA | addgene partial sequence | sequence record 32426 | 26266 with pBR322ori-F
CGTCGATTTTTGTGATGCTCGTCAGGGGGGCGGAGCCTATGGAAAAACGCCTTCTTCTTGAACTCGGGCT
CGGTGCCAGTATACCTCAAATGGTTGTCGTACCTCTCATGGTTCCGTTACGCCAACGAGGGTCTGCTGAT
TAACCAATGGGCGGACGTGGAGCCGGGCGAAATTAGCTGCACATCGTCGAACACCACGTGCCCCAGTTCG
GGCAAGGTCATCCTGGAGACGCTTAACTTCTCCGCCGCCGATCTGCCGCTGGACTACGTGGGTCTGGCCC
ATGATGAAATAACATAAGGTGGTCCCGTCGATAGCCGAAGCTTACCGAAGTATACACTTAAATTCAGTGC
ACGTTTGCTTGTTGAGAGGAAAGGTTGTGTGCGGACAATTTTTTTTTGAAAACATTAACCCTTACGTGGA
ATAAAAAAAAATGAAATATTGCAAATTTTGCTGCAAAGCTGTGACTGGAGTAAAATTAATTCACGTGCCG
AAGTGTGCTATTAAGAGAAAATTGTGGGAGCAGAGCCTTGGGTGCAGCCTTGGTGAAAACTCCCAAATTT
GTGATACCCACTTTAATGATTCGCAGTGGAAGGCTGCACCTGCAAAAGGTCAGACATTTAAAAGGAGGCG
ACTCAACGCAGATGCCGTACCTAGTAAAGTGATAGAGCCTGAACCAGAAAAGATAAAAGAAGGCTATACC
AGTGGGAGTACACAAACAGAGTAAGTTTGAATAGTAAAAAAAATCATTTATGTAAACAATAACGTGACTG
TGCGTTAGGTCCTGTTCATTGTTTAATGAAAATAAGAGCTTGAGGGAAAAAATTCGTACTTTGGAGTACG
AAATGCGTCGTTTAGAGCAGCAGCCGAATTCGGTACCGAAGTTCCTATACTTCAAAAAGACTCGCCCATC
G
