>Addgene plasmid #26266 | pXN-FBLWLF-LexA | addgene partial sequence | sequence record 32427 | 26266 with miniwhite-R (AAGAGATAGCGGACGCAGCG)
CAGCGCTGACTTTGAGTGGAATGTCATTTTGAGTGAGAGGTAATCGAAAGAACCTGGTACATCAAATACC
CTTGGATCGAAGTAAATTTAAAACTGATCAGATAAGTTCAATGATATCCAGTGCAGTAAAAAAAAAAAAT
GTTTTTTTTATCTACTTTCCGCAAAAATGGGTTTTATTAACTTACATACATACTAGAATTCGATCTCTCG
TGGGATCATTGTTTTTCTCTTGATTCCCACTTTGTGGTTCTAAGTACTGTGGTTTCCAAATGTGTCAGTT
TCATAGCCTGAAGAACGAGATCAGCAGCCTCTGTTCCACATACACTTCATTCTCAGTATTGTTTTGCCAA
GTTCTAATTCCATCAGAAGCTATAACTTCGTATAATGTATGCTATACGAAGTTATCTAGCCTAGGCATGC
TTAATTAAGCTAGTGGATCTAAACGAGTTTTTAAGCAAACTCACTCCCTGACAATAAAAACGCAATTATC
TTTAAATAAATATATTCTATTTATTAACCAAGTAGCTAATATAGCTAAAATCAATTTGTTGCTAACTTAA
AACTAACATAATTATGTATTAGTTATTTACATTCTTTTGGTTGGTTACAACCAAATAAATAATATCACTT
TTAAAAACTTAAGCCAGGAACTGAATAATTTTCTATTTGGCTTTAGTCGACGGTATCGATCTAGAAGCTT
GGGTCGTGGACCTGACCCCACGCAACGCCCAAAATAATAACCCCCACGAACCATAAACCATTCCCCATGG
GGGACCCCGTCCCTAACCCACGGGGCCAGTGGCTATGGCAGGGCCTGCCGCCCCGACGTTGGCTGCGAG
