>Addgene plasmid #26266 | pXN-FBLWLF-LexA | addgene partial sequence | sequence record 32428 | 26266 with miniwhite-F (TTTGTGACCTGTTCGGAGTGA)
TTTGTTCCTTGTGTAGATGCATCTCAAAAAAATGGTGGGCATAATAGTGTTGTTTATATATATCAAAAAT
AACAACTATAATAATAAGAATACATTTAATTTAGAAAATGCTTGGATTTCACTGGAACTAGAATTCATAA
CTTCGTATAGCATACATTATACGAAGTTATGGATCTGGCCGCGCTCTTCCGCTGAAGTTCCTATACTTTC
TAGAGAATAGGAACTTCCTCGACGGTAGCGGTCCGGTTGTTTTCGTGCTCATCGCGAGTACGTATTTATT
TTTAAAAAATAATAAACGCGGCAAACACAATCACACAAATGTGCAGGCACAGTGGGACAAAGTGCGCTAA
ATTTGGATATGTAATAAATCCAAAACCAAAAAGAAAACAAAAAACGGTAAAATATTTTACTGTTGTTAAA
ATTCGATCATTCATTATTCGCTGCATGAATTAGCTTTGCGTACTCGCAAATTATTAAAAATAAAACTTTA
AAAATAATTTCGTCTAATTAATATTATGAGTTAATTCAAACCCCACGGACATGCTAAGGGTTAATCAACA
ATCATATCGCTGTCTCACTCAGACTCAATACGACACTCAGAATACTATTCCTTTCACTCGCACTTATTGC
AAGCATACGTTAAGTGGATGTCTCTTGCCGACGGGACCACCTTATGTTATTTCATCATGGTCTGGCCATT
CTCATCGTGAGCTTCCGGGTGCTCGCATATCTGGCTCTAAGACTTCGGGCCCGACGCAAGGAGTAGCCGA
CATATATCCGAAATAACTGCTTGTTTTTTTTTTTTACCATTATTACCATCGTGTTTACTGTTTATTGCCC
CCTCAAAAAGCTAATGTAATTATATTTGTGCC
