>Addgene plasmid #26266 | pXN-FBLWLF-LexA | addgene partial sequence | sequence record 32429 | 26266 with pHybLex_fwd
CCGGGGATCCGTCGACCTGCAGGAATTCCCGGGGATCTGGCCCCCCCGACCGATGTCAGCCTGGGGGACG
AGCTCCACTTAGACGGCGAGGACGTGGCGATGGCGCATGCCGACGCGCTAGACGATTTCGATCTGGACAT
GTTGGGGGACGGGGATTCCCCGGGTCCGGGATTTACCCCCCACGACTCCGCCCCCTACGGCGCTCTGGAT
ATGGCCGACTTCGAGTTTGAGCAGATGTTTACCGATGCCCTTGGAATTGACGAGTACGGTGGGTAGGGGG
CGCGACCGGACCCGCATCCCCCGTCTGGGTTTTCCCCTCCCGTCCCCGGTTCGTATCCACAATAAACACG
AGCACATACATTACAAAAACCTGCGGTTGTCGTCTGATTATTTGGTGGATCCGGGGGAGATGGGGGAGGC
TAACTGAAACACGGAAGGAGACAATACCGGAAGGAACCCGCGCTATGACGGCAATAAAAAGACAGAATAA
AACGCACGGGTGTTGGGTCGTTTGTTCATAAACGCGGGGTTCGGTCCCAGGGCTGGCACTCTGTCGATAC
CCCACCGAGACCCCATTGGGGCCAATACGCCCGCGTTTCTTCCTTTTCCCCACCCCACCCCCCAAGTTCG
GGTGAAGGCCCAGGGCTCGCAGCCAACGTCGGGGCGGCAGGCCCTGCCATAGCCACTGGCCCCGTGGGTT
AGGGACGGGGTCCCCCATGGGGAATGGTTTATGGTTCGTGGGGGTTATTATTTTGGGCGTTGCGTGGGGT
CAGGTCCACGACCCAAGCTTCTAGATCGATACCGTCGACTAAAGCCAAATAGAAAATTATTCAGTTCCTG
GCTTAAGTTTTTAAAAGTGATATTATTTAT
